>Addgene plasmid #239559 | pFUW PuroR-P2A-COX8ASig-Timer | addgene full sequence | sequence record 477265 | Addgene NGS Result
GTCGACGGATCGGGAGATCTCCCGATCCCCTATGGTGCACTCTCAGTACAATCTGCTCTGATGCCGCATA
GTTAAGCCAGTATCTGCTCCCTGCTTGTGTGTTGGAGGTCGCTGAGTAGTGCGCGAGCAAAATTTAAGCT
ACAACAAGGCAAGGCTTGACCGACAATTGCATGAAGAATCTGCTTAGGGTTAGGCGTTTTGCGCTGCTTC
GCGATGTACGGGCCAGATATACGCGTTGACATTGATTATTGACTAGTTATTAATAGTAATCAATTACGGG
GTCATTAGTTCATAGCCCATATATGGAGTTCCGCGTTACATAACTTACGGTAAATGGCCCGCCTGGCTGA
CCGCCCAACGACCCCCGCCCATTGACGTCAATAATGACGTATGTTCCCATAGTAACGCCAATAGGGACTT
TCCATTGACGTCAATGGGTGGAGTATTTACGGTAAACTGCCCACTTGGCAGTACATCAAGTGTATCATAT
GCCAAGTACGCCCCCTATTGACGTCAATGACGGTAAATGGCCCGCCTGGCATTATGCCCAGTACATGACC
TTATGGGACTTTCCTACTTGGCAGTACATCTACGTATTAGTCATCGCTATTACCATGGTGATGCGGTTTT
GGCAGTACATCAATGGGCGTGGATAGCGGTTTGACTCACGGGGATTTCCAAGTCTCCACCCCATTGACGT
CAATGGGAGTTTGTTTTGGCACCAAAATCAACGGGACTTTCCAAAATGTCGTAACAACTCCGCCCCATTG
ACGCAAATGGGCGGTAGGCGTGTACGGTGGGAGGTCTATATAAGCAGCGCGTTTTGCCTGTACTGGGTCT
CTCTGGTTAGACCAGATCTGAGCCTGGGAGCTCTCTGGCTAACTAGGGAACCCACTGCTTAAGCCTCAAT
AAAGCTTGCCTTGAGTGCTTCAAGTAGTGTGTGCCCGTCTGTTGTGTGACTCTGGTAACTAGAGATCCCT
CAGACCCTTTTAGTCAGTGTGGAAAATCTCTAGCAGTGGCGCCCGAACAGGGACTTGAAAGCGAAAGGGA
AACCAGAGGAGCTCTCTCGACGCAGGACTCGGCTTGCTGAAGCGCGCACGGCAAGAGGCGAGGGGCGGCG
ACTGGTGAGTACGCCAAAAATTTTGACTAGCGGAGGCTAGAAGGAGAGAGATGGGTGCGAGAGCGTCAGT
ATTAAGCGGGGGAGAATTAGATCGCGATGGGAAAAAATTCGGTTAAGGCCAGGGGGAAAGAAAAAATATA
AATTAAAACATATAGTATGGGCAAGCAGGGAGCTAGAACGATTCGCAGTTAATCCTGGCCTGTTAGAAAC
ATCAGAAGGCTGTAGACAAATACTGGGACAGCTACAACCATCCCTTCAGACAGGATCAGAAGAACTTAGA
TCATTATATAATACAGTAGCAACCCTCTATTGTGTGCATCAAAGGATAGAGATAAAAGACACCAAGGAAG
CTTTAGACAAGATAGAGGAAGAGCAAAACAAAAGTAAGACCACCGCACAGCAAGCGGCCGCTGATCTTCA
GACCTGGAGGAGGAGATATGAGGGACAATTGGAGAAGTGAATTATATAAATATAAAGTAGTAAAAATTGA
ACCATTAGGAGTAGCACCCACCAAGGCAAAGAGAAGAGTGGTGCAGAGAGAAAAAAGAGCAGTGGGAATA
GGAGCTTTGTTCCTTGGGTTCTTGGGAGCAGCAGGAAGCACTATGGGCGCAGCGTCAATGACGCTGACGG
TACAGGCCAGACAATTATTGTCTGGTATAGTGCAGCAGCAGAACAATTTGCTGAGGGCTATTGAGGCGCA
ACAGCATCTGTTGCAACTCACAGTCTGGGGCATCAAGCAGCTCCAGGCAAGAATCCTGGCTGTGGAAAGA
TACCTAAAGGATCAACAGCTCCTGGGGATTTGGGGTTGCTCTGGAAAACTCATTTGCACCACTGCTGTGC
CTTGGAATGCTAGTTGGAGTAATAAATCTCTGGAACAGATTTGGAATCACACGACCTGGATGGAGTGGGA
CAGAGAAATTAACAATTACACAAGCTTAATACACTCCTTAATTGAAGAATCGCAAAACCAGCAAGAAAAG
AATGAACAAGAATTATTGGAATTAGATAAATGGGCAAGTTTGTGGAATTGGTTTAACATAACAAATTGGC
TGTGGTATATAAAATTATTCATAATGATAGTAGGAGGCTTGGTAGGTTTAAGAATAGTTTTTGCTGTACT
TTCTATAGTGAATAGAGTTAGGCAGGGATATTCACCATTATCGTTTCAGACCCACCTCCCAACCCCGAGG
GGACCCGACAGGCCCGAAGGAATAGAAGAAGAAGGTGGAGAGAGAGACAGAGACAGATCCATTCGATTAG
TGAACGGATCGGCACTGCGTGCGCCAATTCTGCAGACAAATGGCAGTATTCATCCACAATTTTAAAAGAA
AAGGGGGGATTGGGGGGTACAGTGCAGGGGAAAGAATAGTAGACATAATAGCAACAGACATACAAACTAA
AGAATTACAAAAACAAATTACAAAAATTCAAAATTTTCGGGTTTATTACAGGGACAGCAGAGATCCAGTT
TGGTTAATTAACCCGTGTCGGCTCCAGATCTGGCCTCCGCGCCGGGTTTTGGCGCCTCCCGCGGGCGCCC
CCCTCCTCACGGCGAGCGCTGCCACGTCAGACGAAGGGCGCAGCGAGCGTCCTGATCCTTCCGCCCGGAC
GCTCAGGACAGCGGCCCGCTGCTCATAAGACTCGGCCTTAGAACCCCAGTATCAGCAGAAGGACATTTTA
GGACGGGACTTGGGTGACTCTAGGGCACTGGTTTTCTTTCCAGAGAGCGGAACAGGCGAGGAAAAGTAGT
CCCTTCTCGGCGATTCTGCGGAGGGATCTCCGTGGGGCGGTGAACGCCGATGATTATATAAGGACGCGCC
GGGTGTGGCACAGCTAGTTCCGTCGCAGCCGGGATTTGGGTCGCGGTTCTTGTTTGTGGATCGCTGTGAT
CGTCACTTGGTGAGTAGCGGGCTGCTGGGCTGGCCGGGGCTTTCGTGGCCGCCGGGCCGCTCGGTGGGAC
GGAAGCGTGTGGAGAGACCGCCAAGGGCTGTAGTCTGGGTCCGCGAGCAAGGTTGCCCTGAACTGGGGGT
TGGGGGGAGCGCAGCAAAATGGCGGCTGTTCCCGAGTCTTGAATGGAAGACGCTTGTGAGGCGGGCTGTG
AGGTCGTTGAAACAAGGTGGGGGGCATGGTGGGCGGCAAGAACCCAAGGTCTTGAGGCCTTCGCTAATGC
GGGAAAGCTCTTATTCGGGTGAGATGGGCTGGGGCACCATCTGGGGACCCTGACGTGAAGTTTGTCACTG
ACTGGAGAACTCGGTTTGTCGTCTGTTGCGGGGGCGGCAGTTATGGCGGTGCCGTTGGGCAGTGCACCCG
TACCTTTGGGAGCGCGCGCCCTCGTCGTGTCGTGACGTCACCCGTTCTGTTGGCTTATAATGCAGGGTGG
GGCCACCTGCCGGTAGGTGTGCGGTAGGCTTTTCTCCGTCGCAGGACGCAGGGTTCGGGCCTAGGGTAGG
CTCTCCTGAATCGACAGGCGCCGGACCTCTGGTGAGGGGAGGGATAAGTGAGGCGTCAGTTTCTTTGGTC
GGTTTTATGTACCTATCTTCTTAAGTAGCTGAAGCTCCGGTTTTGAACTATGCGCTCGGGGTTGGCGAGT
GTGTTTTGTGAAGTTTTTTAGGCACCTTTTGAAATGTAATCATTTGGGTCAATATGTAATTTTCAGTGTT
AGACTAGTAAATTGTCCGCTAAATTCTGGCCGTTTTTGGCTTTTTTGTTAGACGAAGCTTGGGCCCGGGA
ATTAATTCACCATGTCTAGATTAATTAAGCTAGCGATGACCGAGTACAAGCCCACGGTGCGCCTCGCCAC
CCGCGACGACGTCCCCAGGGCCGTACGCACCCTCGCCGCCGCGTTCGCCGACTACCCCGCCACGCGCCAC
ACCGTCGATCCGGACCGCCACATCGAGCGGGTCACCGAGCTGCAAGAACTCTTCCTCACGCGCGTCGGGC
TCGACATCGGCAAGGTGTGGGTCGCGGACGACGGCGCCGCGGTGGCGGTCTGGACCACGCCGGAGAGCGT
CGAAGCGGGGGCGGTGTTCGCCGAGATCGGCCCGCGCATGGCCGAGTTGAGCGGTTCCCGGCTGGCCGCG
CAGCAACAGATGGAAGGCCTCCTGGCGCCGCACCGGCCCAAGGAGCCCGCGTGGTTCCTGGCCACCGTCG
GCGTCTCGCCCGACCACCAGGGCAAGGGTCTGGGCAGCGCCGTCGTGCTCCCCGGAGTGGAGGCGGCCGA
GCGCGCCGGGGTGCCCGCCTTCCTGGAGACCTCCGCGCCCCGCAACCTCCCCTTCTACGAGCGGCTCGGC
TTCACCGTCACCGCCGACGTCGAGGTGCCCGAAGGACCGCGCACCTGGTGCATGACCCGCAAGCCCGGTG
CCGGAAGCGGAGCTACTAACTTCAGCCTGTTGAAACAAGCAGGGGATGTCGAAGAGAATCCCGGGCCATT
GAAGACAAAAATGTCCGTCCTGACGCCGCTGCTGCTGCGGGGCTTGACAGGCTCGGCCCGGCGGCTCCCA
GTGCCGCGCGCCAAGATCCATTCGTTGGGGGATCCCCGGGTACCGGTCGTGCGCTCCTCCAAGAACGTCA
TCAAGGAGTCCATGCGCTTCAAGGTGCGCATGGAGGGCACCGTGAACGGCCACGAGTTCGAGATCGAGGG
CGAGGGCGAGGGCCGCCCCTACGAGGGCCACAACACCGTGAAGCTGAAGGTGACCAAGGGCGGCCCCCTG
CCCTTCGCCTGGGACATCCTGTCCCCCCAGTTCCAGTACGGCTCCAAGGTGTACGTGAAGCACCCCGCCG
ACATCCCCGACTACAAGAAGCTGTCCTTCCCCGAGGGCTTCAAGTGGGAGCGCGTGATGAACTTCGAGGA
CGGCGGCGTGGCGACCGTGACCCAGGACTCCTCCCTGCAGGACGGCTGCTTCATCTACAAGGTGAAGTTC
ATCGGCGTGAACTTCCCCTCCGACGGCCCCGTGATGCAGAAGAAGACCATGGGCTGGGAGGCCTCCACCG
AGCGCCTGTACCCCCGCGACGGCGTGCTGAAGGGCGAGATCCACAAGGCCCTGAAGCTGAAGGACGGCGG
CCACTACCTGGTGGAGTTCAAGTCCATCTACATGGCCAAGAAGCCCGTGCAGCTGCCCGGCTACTACTAC
GTGGACACCAAGCTGGACATCACCTCCCACAACGAGGACTACACCATCGTGGAGCAGTACGAGCGCACCG
AGGGCCGCCACCACCTGTTCCTGTAGCGATATCAAGCTTATCGATAATCAACCTCTGGATTACAAAATTT
GTGAAAGATTGACTGGTATTCTTAACTATGTTGCTCCTTTTACGCTATGTGGATACGCTGCTTTAATGCC
TTTGTATCATGCTATTGCTTCCCGTATGGCTTTCATTTTCTCCTCCTTGTATAAATCCTGGTTGCTGTCT
CTTTATGAGGAGTTGTGGCCCGTTGTCAGGCAACGTGGCGTGGTGTGCACTGTGTTTGCTGACGCAACCC
CCACTGGTTGGGGCATTGCCACCACCTGTCAGCTCCTTTCCGGGACTTTCGCTTTCCCCCTCCCTATTGC
CACGGCGGAACTCATCGCCGCCTGCCTTGCCCGCTGCTGGACAGGGGCTCGGCTGTTGGGCACTGACAAT
TCCGTGGTGTTGTCGGGGAAATCATCGTCCTTTCCTTGGCTGCTCGCCTGTGTTGCCACCTGGATTCTGC
GCGGGACGTCCTTCTGCTACGTCCCTTCGGCCCTCAATCCAGCGGACCTTCCTTCCCGCGGCCTGCTGCC
GGCTCTGCGGCCTCTTCCGCGTCTTCGCCTTCGCCCTCAGACGAGTCGGATCTCCCTTTGGGCCGCCTCC
CCGCATCGATACCGTCGACCTCGAGACCTAGAAAAACATGGAGCAATCACAAGTAGCAATACAGCAGCTA
CCAATGCTGATTGTGCCTGGCTAGAAGCACAAGAGGAGGAGGAGGTGGGTTTTCCAGTCACACCTCAGGT
ACCTTTAAGACCAATGACTTACAAGGCAGCTGTAGATCTTAGCCACTTTTTAAAAGAAAAGGGGGGACTG
GAAGGGCTAATTCACTCCCAACGAAGACAAGATATCCTTGATCTGTGGATCTACCACACACAAGGCTACT
TCCCTGATTGGCAGAACTACACACCAGGGCCAGGGATCAGATATCCACTGACCTTTGGATGGTGCTACAA
GCTAGTACCAGTTGAGCAAGAGAAGGTAGAAGAAGCCAATGAAGGAGAGAACACCCGCTTGTTACACCCT
GTGAGCCTGCATGGGATGGATGACCCGGAGAGAGAAGTATTAGAGTGGAGGTTTGACAGCCGCCTAGCAT
TTCATCACATGGCCCGAGAGCTGCATCCGGACTGTACTGGGTCTCTCTGGTTAGACCAGATCTGAGCCTG
GGAGCTCTCTGGCTAACTAGGGAACCCACTGCTTAAGCCTCAATAAAGCTTGCCTTGAGTGCTTCAAGTA
GTGTGTGCCCGTCTGTTGTGTGACTCTGGTAACTAGAGATCCCTCAGACCCTTTTAGTCAGTGTGGAAAA
TCTCTAGCAGGGCCCGTTTAAACCCGCTGATCAGCCTCGACTGTGCCTTCTAGTTGCCAGCCATCTGTTG
TTTGCCCCTCCCCCGTGCCTTCCTTGACCCTGGAAGGTGCCACTCCCACTGTCCTTTCCTAATAAAATGA
GGAAATTGCATCGCATTGTCTGAGTAGGTGTCATTCTATTCTGGGGGGTGGGGTGGGGCAGGACAGCAAG
GGGGAGGATTGGGAAGACAATAGCAGGCATGTGAGCAAAAGGCCAGCAAAAGGCCAGGAACCGTAAAAAG
GCCGCGTTGCTGGCGTTTTTCCATAGGCTCCGCCCCCCTGACGAGCATCACAAAAATCGACGCTCAAGTC
AGAGGTGGCGAAACCCGACAGGACTATAAAGATACCAGGCGTTTCCCCCTGGAAGCTCCCTCGTGCGCTC
TCCTGTTCCGACCCTGCCGCTTACCGGATACCTGTCCGCCTTTCTCCCTTCGGGAAGCGTGGCGCTTTCT
CATAGCTCACGCTGTAGGTATCTCAGTTCGGTGTAGGTCGTTCGCTCCAAGCTGGGCTGTGTGCACGAAC
CCCCCGTTCAGCCCGACCGCTGCGCCTTATCCGGTAACTATCGTCTTGAGTCCAACCCGGTAAGACACGA
CTTATCGCCACTGGCAGCAGCCACTGGTAACAGGATTAGCAGAGCGAGGTATGTAGGCGGTGCTACAGAG
TTCTTGAAGTGGTGGCCTAACTACGGCTACACTAGAAGAACAGTATTTGGTATCTGCGCTCTGCTGAAGC
CAGTTACCTTCGGAAAAAGAGTTGGTAGCTCTTGATCCGGCAAACAAACCACCGCTGGTAGCGGTGGTTT
TTTTGTTTGCAAGCAGCAGATTACGCGCAGAAAAAAAGGATCTCAAGAAGATCCTTTGATCTTTTCTACG
GGGTCTGACGCTCAGTGGAACGAAAACTCACGTTAAGGGATTTTGGTCATGAGATTATCAAAAAGGATCT
TCACCTAGATCCTTTTAAATTAAAAATGAAGTTTTAAATCAATCTAAAGTATATATGAGTAAACTTGGTC
TGACAGTTACCAATGCTTAATCAGTGAGGCACCTATCTCAGCGATCTGTCTATTTCGTTCATCCATAGTT
GCCTGACTCCCCGTCGTGTAGATAACTACGATACGGGAGGGCTTACCATCTGGCCCCAGTGCTGCAATGA
TACCGCGAGACCCACGCTCACCGGCTCCAGATTTATCAGCAATAAACCAGCCAGCCGGAAGGGCCGAGCG
CAGAAGTGGTCCTGCAACTTTATCCGCCTCCATCCAGTCTATTAATTGTTGCCGGGAAGCTAGAGTAAGT
AGTTCGCCAGTTAATAGTTTGCGCAACGTTGTTGCCATTGCTACAGGCATCGTGGTGTCACGCTCGTCGT
TTGGTATGGCTTCATTCAGCTCCGGTTCCCAACGATCAAGGCGAGTTACATGATCCCCCATGTTGTGCAA
AAAAGCGGTTAGCTCCTTCGGTCCTCCGATCGTTGTCAGAAGTAAGTTGGCCGCAGTGTTATCACTCATG
GTTATGGCAGCACTGCATAATTCTCTTACTGTCATGCCATCCGTAAGATGCTTTTCTGTGACTGGTGAGT
ACTCAACCAAGTCATTCTGAGAATAGTGTATGCGGCGACCGAGTTGCTCTTGCCCGGCGTCAATACGGGA
TAATACCGCGCCACATAGCAGAACTTTAAAAGTGCTCATCATTGGAAAACGTTCTTCGGGGCGAAAACTC
TCAAGGATCTTACCGCTGTTGAGATCCAGTTCGATGTAACCCACTCGTGCACCCAACTGATCTTCAGCAT
CTTTTACTTTCACCAGCGTTTCTGGGTGAGCAAAAACAGGAAGGCAAAATGCCGCAAAAAAGGGAATAAG
GGCGACACGGAAATGTTGAATACTCATACTCTTCCTTTTTCAATATTATTGAAGCATTTATCAGGGTTAT
TGTCTCATGAGCGGATACATATTTGAATGTATTTAGAAAAATAAACAAATAGGGGTTCCGCGCACATTTC
CCCGAAAAGTGCCACCTGAC
Features (pLannotate 1.2.2; 21 found; start..end, strand, type, name):
     31..83      -  misc_feature   bom (fragment): basis of mobility region from pBR322
    238..617     +  enhancer       CMV enhancer: human cytomegalovirus immediate early enhancer
    618..817     +  promoter       CMV promoter: human cytomegalovirus (CMV) immediate early promoter
    835..1015    +  LTR            5' LTR (truncated): truncated 5' long terminal repeat (LTR) from HIV-1
   1062..1187    +  misc_feature   HIV-1 Ψ: packaging signal of human immunodeficiency virus type 1
   1171..1534    +  CDS            HIV-1 gag (fragment): gag protein from human immunodeficiency virus 1; gag
   1680..1913    +  misc_feature   RRE: The Rev response element (RRE) of HIV-1 allows for Rev-dependent mRNA export from the nucleus to the cytoplasm.
   2290..2390    +  CDS            Rev (fragment): human immunodeficiency virus 1 (HIV-1) Rev protein; rev; enhances nuclear export of unspliced and incompletely spliced viral mRNAs
   2440..2557    +  misc_feature   cPPT/CTS: central polypurine tract and central termination sequence of HIV-1
   2622..3833    +  promoter       UbC promoter: human ubiquitin C promoter
   3886..4482    +  CDS            PuroR (fragment): puromycin N-acetyltransferase; pac from Streptomyces; confers resistance to puromycin
   4561..4635    +  CDS            COX8 presequence: mitochondrial presequence of human cytochrome c oxidase subunit VIII (Rizutto et al., 1989)
   4669..5346    +  CDS            Timer: green-to-red fluorescent timer derivative of DsRed (Terskikh et al., 2000) mammalian codon-optimized
   5347..5366    +  misc_feature   MCS (fragment): pBluescript multiple cloning site
   5366..5954    +  misc_feature   WPRE: woodchuck hepatitis virus posttranscriptional regulatory element
   5891..6472    +  CDS            nef (fragment): NEF_HV1H2 - Experimental evidence at protein level: Swiss-Prot protein existence level 1. Extracellular Nef protein targets CD4(+) T-lymphocytes for apoptosis by interacting with CXCR4 surface receptors. From Human immunodeficiency virus type 1 group M subtype B (isolate HXB2) (HIV-1).
   6479..6659    +  LTR            5' LTR (truncated): truncated 5' long terminal repeat (LTR) from HIV-1
   6691..6802    +  polyA_signal   bGH poly(A) signal: bovine growth hormone polyadenylation signal
   6948..7536    -  rep_origin     ori: high-copy-number ColE1/pMB1/pBR322/pUC origin of replication
   7707..8567    -  CDS            AmpR: β-lactamase; bla; confers resistance to ampicillin, carbenicillin, and related antibiotics
   8568..8672    -  promoter       AmpR promoter: bla
