[The description below was written by a language model from this plasmid's Addgene catalogue record and pLannotate feature annotations shown in this document.]
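Description:
pFUW PuroR-P2A-COX8ASig-Timer is an HIV-1-based lentiviral transfer plasmid built on the pFUW backbone for expressing a mitochondrially targeted fluorescent timer protein in mammalian cells. It is propagated in bacteria through a high-copy ColE1/pUC-type origin and an ampicillin resistance gene (β-lactamase with its own promoter). The viral portion begins with a CMV enhancer/promoter fused to a truncated 5' LTR, which drives production of genomic RNA in packaging cells. This is followed by the Ψ packaging signal with a gag fragment, the Rev response element for Rev-dependent nuclear export, and the cPPT/CTS. Downstream of the payload are a WPRE to boost transcript expression, a second truncated LTR element at the 3' end, and a bGH polyadenylation signal.

The payload is a single open reading frame under the human ubiquitin C (UbC) promoter. Puromycin N-acetyltransferase comes first. According to the construct name it is joined through a P2A self-cleaving peptide to the downstream reporter; the P2A itself is not annotated, but a gap between PuroR and the next element is consistent with it. The reporter consists of the COX8 mitochondrial presequence from human cytochrome c oxidase subunit VIII fused to Timer (DsRed1-E5), a Discosoma DsRed derivative whose fluorescence shifts from green to red as the protein matures. Transduced cells can therefore be selected with puromycin while producing separate, matrix-directed Timer from the same transcript. The green-to-red ratio reports the relative age of the mitochondrial protein pool. The stated purpose is expression and mitochondrial localization of Timer, as part of a modular set of genetically encoded organelle probes. The sequenced record is 8,700 nt, shorter than the listed backbone and insert sizes would imply.
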