Addgene plasmid #239559: pFUW PuroR-P2A-COX8ASig-Timer
Purpose: Expression and mitohcondrial localization of Timer
Depositing lab: Tim Ahfeldt & Joel Blanchard. Depositing organization: Icahn School of Medicine at Mount Sinai. Publication: Genetically encoded and modular subcellular organelle probes reveal dysfunction in lysosomes and mitochondria driven by PRKN knockout. Goldman, C., Kareva, T., Sarrafha, L., Schuldt, B.R., Sahasrabudhe, A., Ahfeldt, T., and Blanchard, J.W. iScience 28 (2025) 10.1016/j.isci.2025.112816.
Backbone
  Vector backbone: pFUW
  Backbone size w/o insert (bp): 9221
  Vector type: Lentiviral
  Selectable markers: Puromycin
Growth in bacteria
  Bacterial resistance: Ampicillin, 100 μg/mL
  Growth temperature: 37°C
  Growth strain: NEB Stable
  Copy number: High Copy
Gene/Insert
  Gene/Insert name: Timer (alt name: DsRed1-E5)
  Species: Discosoma
  Insert size (bp): 1461
  Promoter: UbC
  Cloning method: Gibson Cloning
  Sequencing primers: 5′ hUBCpro-F; 3′ WPRE-R
Terms and licenses: Academic/Nonprofit Terms; Industry Terms: Not Available to Industry
How to cite: pFUW PuroR-P2A-COX8ASig-Timer was a gift from Tim Ahfeldt & Joel Blanchard (Addgene plasmid # 239559 ; http://n2t.net/addgene:239559 ; RRID:Addgene_239559)
